>Addgene plasmid #29147 | pEMS1302 | addgene partial sequence | sequence record 42428 | pEGFP-R 5'-acctctacaaatgtggtatg-3'
TTGGTCCAGCCACCAGCTTGCATGATCTCCGGTATTGAAACTCCAGCGCGGGCCATATCTCGCGCGGCTC
CGACACGGGCACTGTGTCCAGACCAGGCCAGGTATCTCTGACCAGAGTCATCCTTAGCGCCGTAAATCAA
TCGATGAGTTGCTTCAAAAATCCCTTCCAGGGCGCGAGTTGATAGCTGGCTGGTGGCAGATGGCGCGGCA
ACACCATTTTTTCTGACCCGGCAAAACAGGTAGTTATTCGGATCATCAGCTACACCAGAGACGGAAATCC
ATCGCTCGACCAGTTTAGTTACCCCCAGGCTAAGTGCCTTCTCTACACCTGCGGTGCTAACCAGCGTTTT
CGTTCTGCCAATATGGATTAACATTCTCCCACCGTCAGTACGTGAGATATCTTTAACCCTGATCCTGGCA
ATTTCGGCTATACGTAACAGGGTGTTATAAGCAATCCCCAGAAATGCCAGATTACGTATATCCTGGCAGC
GATCGCTATTTTCCATGAGTGAACGAACCTGGTCGAAATCAGTGCGTTCGAACGCTAGAGCCTGTTTTGC
ACGTTCACCGGCATCAACGTTTTCTTTTCGGATCCGCCGCATAACCAGTGAAACAGCATTGCTGTCACTT
G
