[The description below was written by a language model from this plasmid's Addgene catalogue record.]
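Description:
pEMS1302 is an empty backbone vector from the Pleiades Promoter Project, a large effort that produced a toolbox of compact "MiniPromoters" designed to drive selective gene expression in defined regions and cell types of the brain. The plasmid is large, recorded at about 17.5 kb. It is maintained in E. coli as a high-copy plasmid under ampicillin selection. The catalogue entry gives no feature table, so the origin of replication, any mammalian selection markers, any genomic homology or targeting sequences, and polyadenylation signals are not documented here, even though the size of the backbone suggests it holds considerably more than a simple reporter cassette.

No insert is listed, as expected for a recipient vector. The only payload element recorded is an EGFP-Cre-NLS fusion, which joins enhanced green fluorescent protein to Cre recombinase and a nuclear localization signal. A fusion of this kind lets expression be seen directly by fluorescence, and it also delivers nuclear Cre activity that can recombine loxP-flanked alleles or switch on Cre-dependent reporters. No promoter is stated for this cassette. Given the project context and the restriction-enzyme cloning method, the vector is most plausibly meant to receive a candidate MiniPromoter upstream of the EGFP-Cre-NLS coding sequence so that the promoter's specificity can be assessed, but the record does not give the cloning site or the downstream delivery route. Distribution is limited to academic and nonprofit users.
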