Addgene plasmid #29147: pEMS1302
Purpose: (Empty Backbone) Plasmid described in Portales-Casamar et al., PNAS, 2010 (PMID: 20807748).
Depositing lab: Elizabeth Simpson. Depositing organization: University of British Columbia. Publication: A regulatory toolbox of MiniPromoters to drive selective expression in the brain. Portales-Casamar E, Swanson DJ, Liu L, de Leeuw CN, Banks KG, Ho Sui SJ, Fulton DL, Ali J, Amirabbasi M, Arenillas DJ, Babyak N, Black SF, Bonaguro RJ, Brauer E, Candido TR, Castellarin M, Chen J, Chen Y, Cheng JC, Chopra V, Docking TR, Dreolini L, D'Souza CA, Flynn EK, Glenn R, Hatakka K, Hearty TG, Imanian B, Jiang S, Khorasan-zadeh S, Komljenovic I, Laprise S, Liao NY, Lim JS, Lithwick S, Liu F, Liu J, Lu M, McConechy M, McLeod AJ, Milisavljevic M, Mis J, O'Connor K, Palma B, Palmquist DL, Schmouth JF, Swanson MI, Tam B, Ticoll A, Turner JL, Varhol R, Vermeulen J, Watkins RF, Wilson G, Wong BK, Wong SH, Wong TY, Yang GS, Ypsilanti AR, Jones SJ, Holt RA, Goldowitz D, Wasserman WW, Simpson EM. Proc Natl Acad Sci U S A. 2010 Sep 21. 107(38):16589-94. 10.1073/pnas.1009158107 PubMed 20807748.
Backbone
  Vector backbone: pEMS1302
  Backbone size (bp): 17451
  Vector type: Pleiades Promoter Project [sic, Pleaides Plieades]
Growth in bacteria
  Bacterial resistance: Ampicillin, 100 μg/mL
  Growth temperature: 37°C
  Growth strain: DH5alpha
  Growth instructions: DH10B
  Copy number: High Copy
Gene/Insert
  Gene/Insert name: None
  Tag / fusion protein: EGFP-Cre-NLS
  Cloning method: Restriction Enzyme
  Sequencing primers: 5′ Unknown
Terms and licenses: Academic/Nonprofit Terms; Industry Terms: Not Available to Industry
How to cite: pEMS1302 was a gift from Elizabeth Simpson (Addgene plasmid # 29147 ; http://n2t.net/addgene:29147 ; RRID:Addgene_29147)
